>Addgene plasmid #108274 | pAAV-EF1α1.1-FLEX-rc [Jaws-KGC-GFP-ER2] | addgene full sequence | sequence record 262430 | Addgene NGS Result
CTTCCGCTTCCTCGCTCACTGACTCGCTGCGCTCGGTCGTTCGGCTGCGGCGAGCGGTATCAGCTCACTC
AAAGGCGGTAATACGGTTATCCACAGAATCAGGGGATAACGCAGGAAAGAACATGTGAGCAAAAGGCCAG
CAAAAGGCCAGGAACCGTAAAAAGGCCGCGTTGCTGGCGTTTTTCCATAGGCTCCGCCCCCCTGACGAGC
ATCACAAAAATCGACGCTCAAGTCAGAGGTGGCGAAACCCGACAGGACTATAAAGATACCAGGCGTTTCC
CCCTGGAAGCTCCCTCGTGCGCTCTCCTGTTCCGACCCTGCCGCTTACCGGATACCTGTCCGCCTTTCTC
CCTTCGGGAAGCGTGGCGCTTTCTCATAGCTCACGCTGTAGGTATCTCAGTTCGGTGTAGGTCGTTCGCT
CCAAGCTGGGCTGTGTGCACGAACCCCCCGTTCAGCCCGACCGCTGCGCCTTATCCGGTAACTATCGTCT
TGAGTCCAACCCGGTAAGACACGACTTATCGCCACTGGCAGCAGCCACTGGTAACAGGATTAGCAGAGCG
AGGTATGTAGGCGGTGCTACAGAGTTCTTGAAGTGGTGGCCTAACTACGGCTACACTAGAAGAACAGTAT
TTGGTATCTGCGCTCTGCTGAAGCCAGTTACCTTCGGAAAAAGAGTTGGTAGCTCTTGATCCGGCAAACA
AACCACCGCTGGTAGCGGTGGTTTTTTTGTTTGCAAGCAGCAGATTACGCGCAGAAAAAAAGGATCTCAA
GAAGATCCTTTGATCTTTTCTACGGGGTCTGACGCTCAGTGGAACGAAAACTCACGTTAAGGGATTTTGG
TCATGAGATTATCAAAAAGGATCTTCACCTAGATCCTTTTAAATTAAAAATGAAGTTTTAAATCAATCTA
AAGTATATATGAGTAAACTTGGTCTGACAGTTACCAATGCTTAATCAGTGAGGCACCTATCTCAGCGATC
TGTCTATTTCGTTCATCCATAGTTGCCTGACTCCCCGTCGTGTAGATAACTACGATACGGGAGGGCTTAC
CATCTGGCCCCAGTGCTGCAATGATACCGCGAGACCCACGCTCACCGGCTCCAGATTTATCAGCAATAAA
CCAGCCAGCCGGAAGGGCCGAGCGCAGAAGTGGTCCTGCAACTTTATCCGCCTCCATCCAGTCTATTAAT
TGTTGCCGGGAAGCTAGAGTAAGTAGTTCGCCAGTTAATAGTTTGCGCAACGTTGTTGCCATTGCTACAG
GCATCGTGGTGTCACGCTCGTCGTTTGGTATGGCTTCATTCAGCTCCGGTTCCCAACGATCAAGGCGAGT
TACATGATCCCCCATGTTGTGCAAAAAAGCGGTTAGCTCCTTCGGTCCTCCGATCGTTGTCAGAAGTAAG
TTGGCCGCAGTGTTATCACTCATGGTTATGGCAGCACTGCATAATTCTCTTACTGTCATGCCATCCGTAA
GATGCTTTTCTGTGACTGGTGAGTACTCAACCAAGTCATTCTGAGAATAGTGTATGCGGCGACCGAGTTG
CTCTTGCCCGGCGTCAATACGGGATAATACCGCGCCACATAGCAGAACTTTAAAAGTGCTCATCATTGGA
AAACGTTCTTCGGGGCGAAAACTCTCAAGGATCTTACCGCTGTTGAGATCCAGTTCGATGTAACCCACTC
GTGCACCCAACTGATCTTCAGCATCTTTTACTTTCACCAGCGTTTCTGGGTGAGCAAAAACAGGAAGGCA
AAATGCCGCAAAAAAGGGAATAAGGGCGACACGGAAATGTTGAATACTCATACTCTTCCTTTTTCAATAT
TATTGAAGCATTTATCAGGGTTATTGTCTCATGAGCGGATACATATTTGAATGTATTTAGAAAAATAAAC
AAATAGGGGTTCCGCGCACATTTCCCCGAAAAGTGCCACCTAAATTGTAAGCGTTAATATTTTGTTAAAA
TTCGCGTTAAATTTTTGTTAAATCAGCTCATTTTTTAACCAATAGGCCGAAATCGGCAAAATCCCTTATA
AATCAAAAGAATAGACCGAGATAGGGT
[37 nt withheld, positions 2058-2094]
AAAGAACGTGGACTCCAACGTCAAAGG
[49 nt withheld, positions 2122-2170]
T
[91 nt withheld, positions 2172-2262]
G
[124 nt withheld, positions 2264-2387]
CCCATTCGCCATTCAGGCTGCGCAACTGTTGGGAAGGGCGATCGGTGCGGGCCTCTTCGCTATTACGCCA
GCTGCGCGCTCGCTCGCTCACTGAGGCCGCCCGGGCAAAGCCCGGGCGTCGGGCGACCTTTGGTCGCCCG
GCCTCAGTGAGCGAGCGAGCGCGCAGAGAGGGAGTGGCCAACTCCATCACTAGGGGTTCCTTGTAGTTAA
TGATTAACCCGCCATGCTACTTATCTACGTAGCCATGCTCTAGGAAGATCGTAGGTTAATTAAGGCTCCG
GTGCCCGTCAGTGGGCAGAGCGCACATCGCCCACAGTCCCCGAGAAGTTGGGGGGAGGGGTCGGCAATTG
AACCGGTGCCTAGAGAAGGTGGCGCGGGGTAAACTGGGAAAGTGATGTCGTGTACTGGCTCCGCCTTTTT
CCCGAGGGTGGGGGAGAACCGTATATAAGTGCAGTAGTCGCCGTGAACGTTCTTTTTCGCAACGGGTTTG
CCGCCAGAACACAGGTAAGTGCCGTGTGTGGTTCCCGCGGGCCTGGCCTCTTTACGGGTTATGGCCCTTG
CGTGCCTTGAATTACTTCCACCTGGCTGCAGTACGTGATTCTTGATCCCGAGCTTCGGGTTGGAAGTGGG
TGGGAGAGTTCGAGGCCTTGCGCTTAAGGAGCCCCTTCGCCTCGTGCTTGAGTTGAGGCCTGGCCTGGGC
GCTGGGGCCGCCGCGTGCGAATCTGGTGGCACCTTCGCGCCTGTCTCGCTGCTTTCGATAAGTCTCTAGC
CATTTAAAATTTTTGATGACCTGCTGCGACGCTTTTTTTCTGGCAAGATAGTCTTGTAAATGCGGGCCAA
GATCTGCACACTGGTATTTCGGTTTTTGGGGCCGCGGGCGGCGACGGGGCCCGTGCGTCCCAGCGCACAT
GTTCGGCGAGGCGGGGCCTGCGAGCGCGGCCACCGAGAATCGGACGGGGGTAGTCTCAAGCTGGCCGGCC
TGCTCTGGTGCCTGGCCTCGCGCCGCCGTGTATCGCCCCGCCCTGGGCGGCAAGGCTGGCCCGGTCGGCA
CCAGTTGCGTGAGCGGAAAGATGGCCGCTTCCCGGCCCTGCTGCAGGGAGCTCAAAATGGAGGACGCGGC
GCTCGGGAGAGCGGGCGGGTGAGTCACCCACACAAAGGAAAAGGGCCTTTCCGTCCTCAGCCGTCGCTTC
ATGTGACTCCACGGAGTACCGGGCGCCGTCCAGGCACCTCGATTAGTTCTCGAGCTTTTGGAGTACGTCG
TCTTTAGGTTGGGGGGAGGGGTTTTATGCGATGGAGTTTCCCCACACTGAGTGGGTGGAGACTGAAGTTA
GGCCAGCTTGGCACTTGATGTAATTCTCCTTGGAATTTGCCCTTTTTGAGTTTGGATCTTGGTTCATTCT
CAAGCCTCAGACAGTGGTTCAAAGTTTTTTTCTTCCATTTCAGGTGTCGTGAGAATTCCCATAACTTCGT
ATAAAGTATCCTATACGAAGTTATATCAAAATAGGAAGACCAATGCTTCACCATCGACCCGAATTGCCAA
GCATCACCATCGACCCATAACTTCGTATAATGTATGCTATACGAAGTTATACTAGCTAGCTCACACTTCA
TTCTCGTAGCAGAACTTGTACAGCTCGTCCATGCCGAGAGTGATCCCGGCGGCGGTCACGAACTCCAGCA
GGACCATGTGATCGCGCTTCTCGTTGGGGTCTTTGCTCAGGGCGGACTGGGTGCTCAGGTAGTGGTTGTC
GGGCAGCAGCACGGGGCCGTCGCCGATGGGGGTGTTCTGCTGGTAGTGGTCGGCGAGCTGCACGCTGCCG
TCCTCGATGTTGTGGCGGATCTTGAAGTTCACCTTGATGCCGTTCTTCTGCTTGTCGGCCATGATATAGA
CGTTGTGGCTGTTGTAGTTGTACTCCAGCTTGTGCCCCAGGATGTTGCCGTCCTCCTTGAAGTCGATGCC
CTTCAGCTCGATGCGGTTCACCAGGGTGTCGCCCTCGAACTTCACCTCGGCGCGGGTCTTGTAGTTGCCG
TCGTCCTTGAAGAAGATGGTGCGCTCCTGGACGTAGCCTTCGGGCATGGCGGACTTGAAGAAGTCGTGCT
GCTTCATGTGGTCGGGGTAGCGGCTGAAGCACTGCACGCCGTAGGTCAGGGTGGTCACGAGGGTGGGCCA
GGGCACGGGCAGCTTGCCGGTGGTGCAGATGAACTTCAGGGTCAGCTTGCCGTAGGTGGCATCGCCCTCG
CCCTCGCCGGACACGCTGAACTTGTGGCCGTTTACGTCGCCGTCCAGCTCGACCAGGATGGGCACCACCC
CGGTGAACAGCTCCTCGCCCTTGCTCACTGCCCCTGCAGGTGCAACATTGATGTCTATTTGATCCAGAGG
GATATACTCCCCTTCAGAAGTAATTCTGGATTTTACTACCGGTCGATCGTCGGCTGGAGCAGCTCCTCCG
GACCCGATTCCCATTCCACTCCCAGACACTGTGCCTTCATTGGCAGCCACCCATCTCAGCAGCAGAAAGG
CGAACACGTATTTAGCCAGGATGTCCAGTCCGGAGTATCCCCAGCTGGTCACTCCCACACTCAGCAGGGC
CACTCCCTCAGAGCCCAGAGCGAACAGGATAGGATACCCCAGCCACAGCACCACGGTCAGAATCCTCAGA
GTGCCAAAGATTTCACTGGTCCCAGCAGCCTCAGCATCAGCTGGCCACTGCACCAGCAGCACATACAGCA
CGGCCACAAAGAAAGCACAAGAAATTCCGTAGAACACCCAGCGCAGCAGATGGGAGCTAGTGATCAGGGC
AGCGGCCAGTCCTGTCACGCACATGCCAATGTCCATTGTGATGGCGGTGAACAGGCTGGCAATATCGGTG
TCGGCCAGCAGTCCCAGAGCCAGCAGGATCATGGGAGTGGAGAAAGTCCATGTCAGATACCGGCCCCATG
GGCTCAGCACCTCCTGTCCGGCCAGAGCGTGTCCAGGTGGCATCTGCAGGAAGCCCACAGTCAGCCCACT
GGCCAGTCCAGCGTAACTAGAAATAGACACCAGTGGCACCAGCATTGTGGCCACCCAGATCAGCTTAGCT
CTAGGGGATTCCAGATCCCTCCCCATGGCCACAAACAGCAGGATGACCACTCCGGCCAGAGCAATGTTCA
CCCAGATGGAGCTATTCAGCAGGAAGTTGGACTGGATCTCCTGCAGCACGTCGCTCTGTGTGGCCTGCAG
CACGGTAGTGGCTGTGGTGCTCACGGCGGTCATGGTGGCGGCGCGGCCTAGGTACCTAGTATAACTTCGT
ATAGGATACTTTATACGAAGTTATCATTGGGATTCTTCCTATTTTGATCCAAGCATCACCATCGACCCTC
TAGTCCAGATCTCACCATCGACCCATAACTTCGTATAGCATACATTATACGAAGTTATGTCCCTCGAAGA
GGTTCGCGAAGCTTATCGATAATCAACCTCTGGATTACAAAATTTGTGAAAGATTGACTGGTATTCTTAA
CTATGTTGCTCCTTTTACGCTATGTGGATACGCTGCTTTAATGCCTTTGTATCATGCTATTGCTTCCCGT
ATGGCTTTCATTTTCTCCTCCTTGTATAAATCCTGGTTGCTGTCTCTTTATGAGGAGTTGTGGCCCGTTG
TCAGGCAACGTGGCGTGGTGTGCACTGTGTTTGCTGACGCAACCCCCACTGGTTGGGGCATTGCCACCAC
CTGTCAGCTCCTTTCCGGGACTTTCGCTTTCCCCCTCCCTATTGCCACGGCGGAACTCATCGCCGCCTGC
CTTGCCCGCTGCTGGACAGGGGCTCGGCTGTTGGGCACTGACAATTCCGTGGTGTTGTCGGGGAAATCAT
CGTCCTTTCCTTGGCTGCTCGCCTGTGTTGCCACCTGGATTCTGCGCGGGACGTCCTTCTGCTACGTCCC
TTCGGCCCTCAATCCAGCGGACCTTCCTTCCCGCGGCCTGCTGCCGGCTCTGCGGCCTCTTCCGCGTCTT
CGCCTTCGCCCTCAGACGAGTCGGATCTCCCTTTGGGCCGCCTCCCCGCATCGATACCGTCGACCCGGGC
GGCCGCTCATAAAGCTCGACTGTGCCTTCTAGTTGCCAGCCATCTGTTGTTTGCCCCTCCCCCGTGCCTT
CCTTGACCCTGGAAGGTGCCACTCCCACTGTCCTTTCCTAATAAAATGAGGAAATTGCATCGCATTGTCT
GAGTAGGTGTCATTCTATTCTGGGGGGTGGGGTGGGGCAGGACAGCAAGGGGGAGGATTGGGAAGACAAT
AGCAGGCATGCTGGGGATGCGGTCCGGACTGTACAATTGCATTCATTTTATGTTTCAGGTTCAGGGGGAG
ATGTGGGAGGTTTTTTAAAGCAAGTAAAACCTCTACAAATGTGGTAAAATCGATAAGGATCTTCCTAGAG
CATGGCTACGTAGATAAGTAGCATGGCGGGTTAATCATTAACTACAAGGAACCCCTAGTGATGGAGTTGG
CCACTCCCTCTCTGCGCGCTCGCTCGCTCACTGAGGCCGGGCGACCAAAGGTCGCCCGACGCCCGGGCTT
TGCCCGGGCGGCCTCAGTGAGCGAGCGAGCGCGCAGCTGCATTAATGAATCGGCCAACGCGCGGGGAGAG
GCGGTTTGCGTATTGGGCGCT
Features (pLannotate 1.2.2; 18 found; start..end, strand, type, name):
    182..770     -  rep_origin     ori: high-copy-number ColE1/pMB1/pBR322/pUC origin of replication
    941..1801    -  CDS            AmpR: β-lactamase; bla; confers resistance to ampicillin, carbenicillin, and related antibiotics
   1802..1906    -  promoter       AmpR promoter: bla
   1959..2387    -  rep_origin     f1 ori (sequence partly withheld): f1 bacteriophage origin of replication; arrow indicates direction of (+) strand synthesis
   2392..2461    -  CDS            lacZα (fragment): LacZα fragment of β-galactosidase; lacZ fragment
   2456..2588    -  repeat_region  AAV2 ITR (fragment): inverted terminal repeat of adeno-associated virus serotype 2 inverted
   2661..3839    +  promoter       EF-1α promoter: strong constitutive promoter for human elongation factor EF-1α
   3848..3881    -  protein_bind   lox2272: Cre-mediated recombination occurs in the 8-bp core sequence (GGATACTT). lox2272 sites are compatible with each other, but incompatible with loxP or loxN sites (Lee and Saito, 1988). Cre recombinase
   3944..3977    -  protein_bind   loxP: Cre-mediated recombination occurs in the 8-bp core sequence (GCATACAT). Cre recombinase
   4012..4725    -  CDS            EGFP: EGFP is a basic (constitutively fluorescent) green fluorescent protein published in 1996, derived from Aequorea victoria. It is reported to be a rapidly-maturing weak dimer with moderate acid sensitivity.
   4813..5640    -  CDS            hop: BACH_HALHS - Experimental evidence at protein level: Swiss-Prot protein existence level 1. Light-driven anion pump. From Halobacterium halobium (strain shark).
   5668..5701    +  protein_bind   lox2272: Cre-mediated recombination occurs in the 8-bp core sequence (GGATACTT). lox2272 sites are compatible with each other, but incompatible with loxP or loxN sites (Lee and Saito, 1988). Cre recombinase
   5772..5805    +  protein_bind   loxP: Cre-mediated recombination occurs in the 8-bp core sequence (GCATACAT). Cre recombinase
   5838..6426    +  misc_feature   WPRE: woodchuck hepatitis virus posttranscriptional regulatory element
   6467..6674    +  polyA_signal   bGH poly(A) signal: bovine growth hormone polyadenylation signal
   6705..6773    -  CDS            large T antigen (fragment): large T antigen from SV40 (simian virus 40)
   6844..6977    +  repeat_region  AAV2 ITR: inverted terminal repeat of adeno-associated virus serotype 2 inverted
   6971..7027    -  CDS            lacI (fragment): lac repressor; lacI; The lac repressor binds to the lac operator to inhibit transcription in E. coli. This inhibition can be relieved by adding lactose or isopropyl-β-D-thiogalactopyranoside (IPTG).
