[The description below was written by a language model from this plasmid's Addgene catalogue record and pLannotate feature annotations shown in this document.]
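Description:
pAAV-EF1α1.1-FLEX-rc [Jaws-KGC-GFP-ER2] is a 7,028 bp AAV transfer plasmid for Cre-dependent mammalian expression of the red-shifted inhibitory opsin Jaws. It is built on a pAAV-EF1α1.1-FLEX backbone that derives from a Stratagene vector. In bacteria it is maintained through a ColE1/pUC-type origin and selected with the β-lactamase (AmpR) gene. An f1 phage origin is also present, along with short lacZα, lacI and SV40 large T fragments that appear to be backbone remnants. The repository lists it as low copy, and the depositor notes that apparent copy number varies with the host strain. Two AAV2 inverted terminal repeats, one annotated only as a fragment, flank the expression cassette and allow it to be packaged into recombinant AAV particles.

Between the ITRs, the roughly 1.1 kb short form of the human EF-1α promoter is followed by a FLEX (double-floxed inverted) switch, then a WPRE and the bovine growth hormone polyadenylation signal. The coding sequence lies in reverse orientation between oppositely oriented lox2272 and loxP pairs, so no functional transcript is made until Cre inverts the cassette and excision locks it in the sense orientation. Expression is therefore restricted to Cre-positive cells. The 1,653 bp insert encodes Jaws, a light-driven chloride pump (halorhodopsin/cruxhalorhodopsin homologue from the "Shark" haloarchaeal strain) carrying K200R and W214F mutations. It is fused at its C terminus to the KGC trafficking signal, GFP, and the ER2 export motif, which are generally used to improve membrane localisation and to allow fluorescent visualisation. The construct is intended for optogenetic silencing of genetically defined neurons. The depositor reports that both the plasmid and the derived virus were tested in vitro.
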