Addgene plasmid #108274: pAAV-EF1α1.1-FLEX-rc [Jaws-KGC-GFP-ER2]
Purpose: AAV-mediated expression of Jaws-KGC-GFP-ER2 under the EF1α promoter (1.1kb short version), in floxed/reversed (Cre-dependent) manner. Using bGHpA signal.
Depositing lab: Edward Boyden. Depositing organization: Massachusetts Institute of Technology. Publication: Noninvasive optical inhibition with a red-shifted microbial rhodopsin. Chuong AS, Miri ML, Busskamp V, Matthews GA, Acker LC, Sorensen AT, Young A, Klapoetke NC, Henninger MA, Kodandaramaiah SB, Ogawa M, Ramanlal SB, Bandler RC, Allen BD, Forest CR, Chow BY, Han X, Lin Y, Tye KM, Roska B, Cardin JA, Boyden ES. Nat Neurosci. 2014 Aug;17(8):1123-9. doi: 10.1038/nn.3752. Epub 2014 Jul 6. PubMed 24997763.
Backbone
  Vector backbone: pAAV-EF1α1.1-FLEX
  Backbone manufacturer: original from Stratagene
  Backbone size w/o insert (bp): 5375
  Total vector size (bp): 7028
  Vector type: Mammalian Expression, AAV
Growth in bacteria
  Bacterial resistance: Ampicillin, 100 μg/mL
  Growth temperature: 30°C
  Growth strain: NEB Stable
  Growth instructions: Can use DH5alpha at 37°C or Stbl3 at 30°C. Carbenicillin is preferred over ampicillin. In DH5alpha this plasmid may act more like a high copy plasmid, although in Stbl3 it may act more like a low copy plasmid.
  Copy number: Low Copy
Gene/Insert
  Gene/Insert name: Jaws-KGC-GFP-ER2 (alt names: Jaws; Halo57-KGC-GFP-ER2; K200R W214F)
  Species: Haloarcula salinarum (stain Shark)
  Insert size (bp): 1653
  Mutation: K200R W214F
  GenBank ID: KM000926.1
  Promoter: EF1α promoter (1.1kb short version)
  Tag / fusion protein: KGC (C terminal on insert); GFP (C terminal on insert); ER2 (C terminal on insert)
  Cloning method: Restriction Enzyme; 5′ cloning site NheI (not destroyed); 3′ cloning site KpnI (not destroyed)
  Sequencing primers: 5′ ggatcttggttcattctcaag; 3′ aaagagacagcaaccagg
Terms and licenses: Academic/Nonprofit Terms; Industry Terms: Not Available to Industry
Depositor comments: The plasmid is fully sequenced in the coding sequence regions (opsin-fluorophore and important flanking regions). Multiple digestions were done to verify the vector structure. The construct and the virus were both tested in vitro.
How to cite: pAAV-EF1α1.1-FLEX-rc [Jaws-KGC-GFP-ER2] was a gift from Edward Boyden (Addgene plasmid # 108274 ; http://n2t.net/addgene:108274 ; RRID:Addgene_108274)
